>Addgene plasmid #159139 | pEXPqcxip-hSURF4-FLAG | addgene full sequence | sequence record 310777 | Addgene NGS Result
TCCGCGTTACATAACTTACGGTAAATGGCCCGCCTGGCTGACCGCCCAACGACCCCCGCCCATTGACGTC
AATAATGACGTATGTTCCCATAGTAACGCCAATAGGGACTTTCCATTGACGTCAATGGGTGGAGTATTTA
CGGTAAACTGCCCACTTGGCAGTACATCAAGTGTATCATATGCCAAGTACGCCCCCTATTGACGTCAATG
ACGGTAAATGGCCCGCCTGGCATTATGCCCAGTACATGACCTTATGGGACTTTCCTACTTGGCAGTACAT
CTACGTATTAGTCATCGCTATTACCATGGTGATGCGGTTTTGGCAGTACATCAATGGGCGTGGATAGCGG
TTTGACTCACGGGGATTTCCAAGTCTCCACCCCATTGACGTCAATGGGAGTTTGTTTTGGCACCAAAATC
AACGGGACTTTCCAAAATGTCGTAACAACTCCGCCCCATTGACGCAAATGGGCGGTAGGCGTGTACGGTG
GGAGGTCTATATAAGCAGAGCTCAATAAAAGAGCCCACAACCCCTCACTCGGCGCGCCAGTCTTCCGATA
GACTGCGTCGCCCGGGTACCCGTATTCCCAATAAAGCCTCTTGCTGTTTGCATCCGAATCGTGGTCTCGC
TGTTCCTTGGGAGGGTCTCCTCTGAGTGATTGACTACCCACGACGGGGGTCTTTCATTTGGGGGCTCGTC
CGGGATTTGGAGACCCCTGCCCAGGGACCACCGACCCACCACCGGGAGGTAAGCTGGCCAGCAACTTATC
TGTGTCTGTCCGATTGTCTAGTGTCTATGTTTGATGTTATGCGCCTGCGTCTGTACTAGTTAGCTAACTA
GCTCTGTATCTGGCGGACCCGTGGTGGAACTGACGAGTTCTGAACACCCGGCCGCAACCCTGGGAGACGT
CCCAGGGACTTTGGGGGCCGTTTTTGTGGCCCGACCTGAGGAAGGGAGTCGATGTGGAATCCGACCCCGT
CAGGATATGTGGTTCTGGTAGGAGACGAGAACCTAAAACAGTTCCCGCCTCCGTCTGAATTTTTGCTTTC
GGTTTGGAACCGAAGCCGCGCGTCTTGTCTGCTGCAGCGCTGCAGCATCGTTCTGTGTTGTCTCTGTCTG
ACTGTGTTTCTGTATTTGTCTGAAAATTAGGGCCAGACTGTTACCACTCCCTTAAGTTTGACCTTAGGTC
ACTGGAAAGATGTCGAGCGGATCGCTCACAACCAGTCGGTAGATGTCAAGAAGAGACGTTGGGTTACCTT
CTGCTCTGCAGAATGGCCAACCTTTAACGTCGGATGGCCGCGAGACGGCACCTTTAACCGAGACCTCATC
ACCCAGGTTAAGATCAAGGTCTTTTCACCTGGCCCGCATGGACACCCAGACCAGGTCCCCTACATCGTGA
CCTGGGAAGCCTTGGCTTTTGACCCCCCTCCCTGGGTCAAGCCCTTTGTACACCCTAAGCCTCCGCCTCC
TCTTCCTCCATCCGCCCCGTCTCTCCCCCTTGAACCTCCTCGTTCGACCCCGCCTCGATCCTCCCTTTAT
CCAGCCCTCACTCCTTCTCTAGGCGCCGGAATTGAAGATCTGGGGGATCGATCCTCTAGAGTCCGTTACA
TAACTTACGGTAAATGGCCCGCCTGGCTGACCGCCCAACGACCCCCGCCCATTGACGTCAATAATGACGT
ATGTTCCCATAGTAACGCCAATAGGGACTTTCCATTGACGTCAATGGGTGGAGTATTTACGGTAAACTGC
CCACTTGGCAGTACATCAAGTGTATCATATGCCAAGTACGCCCCCTATTGACGTCAATGACGGTAAATGG
CCCGCCTGGCATTATGCCCAGTACATGACCTTATGGGACTTTCCTACTTGGCAGTACATCTACGTATTAG
TCATCGCTATTACCATGGTGATGCGGTTTTGGCAGTACATCAATGGGCGTGGATAGCGGTTTGACTCACG
GGGATTTCCAAGTCTCCACCCCATTGACGTCAATGGGAGTTTGTTTTGGCACCAAAATCAACGGGACTTT
CCAAAATGTCGTAACAACTCCGCCCCATTGACGCAAATGGGCGGTAGGCGTGTACGGTGGGAGGTCTATA
TAAGCAGAGCTCGTTTAGTGAACCGTCAGATCGCCTGGAGACGCCATCCACGCTGTTTTGACCTCCATAG
AAGACACCGGGACCGATCCAGCCTCCGCGGCCGGGAACGGTGCATTGGAACGGACCTGCAGGAATTGATC
CGCGGCCGCACCGGTAGGCCTCGTACGCTTAATTAACGGATCGGAGCGGCCGCTCTTCACAAGTTTGTAC
AAAAAAGCTGGCACCATGGGCCAGAACGACCTGATGGGCACGGCCGAGGACTTCGCCGACCAGTTCCTCC
GTGTCACAAAGCAGTACCTGCCCCACGTGGCGCGCCTCTGTCTGATCAGCACCTTCCTGGAGGACGGCAT
CCGTATGTGGTTCCAGTGGAGCGAGCAGCGCGACTACATCGACACCACCTGGAACTGCGGCTACCTGCTG
GCCTCGTCCTTCGTCTTCCTCAACTTGCTGGGACAGCTGACTGGCTGCGTCCTGGTGTTGAGCAGGAACT
TCGTGCAGTACGCCTGCTTCGGGCTCTTTGGAATCATAGCTCTGCAGACGATTGCCTACAGCATTTTATG
GGACTTGAAGTTTTTGATGAGGAACCTGGCCCTGGGAGGAGGCCTGTTGCTGCTCCTAGCAGAATCCCGT
TCTGAAGGGAAGAGCATGTTTGCGGGCGTCCCCACCATGCGTGAGAGCTCCCCCAAACAGTACATGCAGC
TCGGAGGCAGGGTCTTGCTGGTTCTGATGTTCATGACCCTCCTTCACTTTGACGCCAGCTTCTTTTCTAT
TGTCCAGAACATCGTGGGCACAGCTCTGATGATTTTAGTGGCCATTGGTTTTAAAACCAAGCTGGCTGCT
TTGACTCTTGTTGTGTGGCTCTTTGCCATCAACGTATATTTCAACGCCTTCTGGACCATTCCAGTCTACA
AGCCCATGCATGACTTCCTGAAATACGACTTCTTCCAGACCATGTCGGTGATTGGGGGCTTGCTCCTGGT
GGTGGCCCTGGGCCCTGGGGGTGTCTCCATGGATGAGAAGAAGAAGGAGTGGGGCGACCCAGCTTTCTTG
TACAAAGTGGTGGATTACAAGGATGACGACGATAAGTGATTCGAAGGATCCTCCGATCCGGAATTCCGCC
CCTCTCCCTCCCCCCCCCCTAACGTTACTGGCCGAAGCCGCTTGGAATAAGGCCGGTGTGCGTTTGTCTA
TATGTTATTTTCCACCATATTGCCGTCTTTTGGCAATGTGAGGGCCCGGAAACCTGGCCCTGTCTTCTTG
ACGAGCATTCCTAGGGGTCTTTCCCCTCTCGCCAAAGGAATGCAAGGTCTGTTGAATGTCGTGAAGGAAG
CAGTTCCTCTGGAAGCTTCTTGAAGACAAACAACGTCTGTAGCGACCCTTTGCAGGCAGCGGAACCCCCC
ACCTGGCGACAGGTGCCTCTGCGGCCAAAAGCCACGTGTATAAGATACACCTGCAAAGGCGGCACAACCC
CAGTGCCACGTTGTGAGTTGGATAGTTGTGGAAAGAGTCAAATGGCTCTCCTCAAGCGTATTCAACAAGG
GGCTGAAGGATGCCCAGAAGGTACCCCATTGTATGGGATCTGATCTGGGGCCTCGGTGCACATGCTTTAC
ATGTGTTTAGTCGAGGTTAAAAAAACGTCTAGGCCCCCCGAACCACGGGGACGTGGTTTTCCTTTGAAAA
ACACGATGATAAGCTTGCCACAACCCACAAGGAGACGACCTTCCATGACCGAGTACAAGCCCACGGTGCG
CCTCGCCACCCGCGACGACGTCCCCCGGGCCGTACGCACCCTCGCCGCCGCGTTCGCCGACTACCCCGCC
ACGCGCCACACCGTCGACCCGGACCGCCACATCGAGCGGGTCACCGAGCTGCAAGAACTCTTCCTCACGC
GCGTCGGGCTCGACATCGGCAAGGTGTGGGTCGCGGACGACGGCGCCGCGGTGGCGGTCTGGACCACGCC
GGAGAGCGTCGAAGCGGGGGCGGTGTTCGCCGAGATCGGCCCGCGCATGGCCGAGTTGAGCGGTTCCCGG
CTGGCCGCGCAGCAACAGATGGAAGGCCTCCTGGCGCCGCACCGGCCCAAGGAGCCCGCGTGGTTCCTGG
CCACCGTCGGCGTCTCGCCCGACCACCAGGGCAAGGGTCTGGGCAGCGCCGTCGTGCTCCCCGGAGTGGA
GGCGGCCGAGCGCGCCGGGGTGCCCGCCTTCCTGGAGACCTCCGCGCCCCGCAACCTCCCCTTCTACGAG
CGGCTCGGCTTCACCGTCACCGCCGACGTCGAGGTGCCCGAAGGACCGCGCACCTGGTGCATGACCCGCA
AGCCCGGTGCCTGACGCCCGCCCCACGACCCGCAGCGCCCGACCGAAAGGAGCGCACGACCCCATGGCTC
CGACCGAAGCCACCCGGGGCGGCCCCGCCGACCCCGCACCCGCCCCCGAGGCCCACCGACTCTAGTCGAG
GGCTGCAGCGCTGCAGAGGCCGAGTGCAGAACTGCTCCAAAGGGACCTCAAGGCTTTCCGAGGGACACTA
GGCTGACTCCATCGAGCCAGTGTAGAGATAAGCTTATCGATTAGTCCAATTTGTTAAAGACAGGATATCA
GTGGTCCAGGCTCTAGTTTTGACTCAACAATATCACCAGCTGAAGCCTATAGAGTACGAGCCATAGATAA
AATAAAAGATTTTATTTAGTCTCCAGAAAAAGGGGGGAATGAAAGACCCCACCTGTAGGTTTGGCAAGCT
AGCTTAAGTAACGCCATTTTGCAAGGCATGGAAAAATACATAACTGAGAATAGAGAAGTTCAGATCAAGG
TCAGGAACAGATGGAACAGGGTCGACCCTAGAGAACCATCAGATGTTTCCAGGGTGCCCCAAGGACCTGA
AATGACCCTGTGCCTTATTTGAACTAACCAATCAGTTCGCTTCTCGCTTCTGTTCGCGCGCTTCTGCTCC
CCGAGCTCAATAAAAGAGCCCACAACCCCTCACTCGGGGCGCCAGTCCTCCGATTGACTGAGTCGCCCGG
GTACCCGTGTATCCAATAAACCCTCTTGCAGTTGCATCCGACTTGTGGTCTCGCTGTTCCTTGGGAGGGT
CTCCTCTGAGTGATTGACTACCCGTCAGCGGGGGTCTTTCATTTGGGGGCTCGTCCGGGATCGGGAGACC
CCTGCCCAGGGACCACCGACCCACCACCGGGAGGTAAGCTGGCTGCCTCGCGCGTTTCGGTGATGACGGT
GAAAACCTCTGACACATGCAGCTCCCGGAGACGGTCACAGCTTGTCTGTAAGCGGATGCCGGGAGCAGAC
AAGCCCGTCAGGGCGCGTCAGCGGGTGTTGGCGGGTGTCGGGGCGCAGCCATGACCCAGTCACGTAGCGA
TAGCGGAGTGTAGATCCGGCTGTGGAATGTGTGTCAGTTAGGGTGTGGAAAGTCCCCAGGCTCCCCAGCA
GGCAGAAGTATGCAAAGCATGCATCTCAATTAGTCAGCAACCAGGTGTGGAAAGTCCCCAGGCTCCCCAG
CAGGCAGAAGTATGCAAAGCATGCATCTCAATTAGTCAGCAACCATAGTCCCGCCCCTAACTCCGCCCAT
CCCGCCCCTAACTCCGCCCAGTTCCGCCCATTCTCCGCCCCATGGCTGACTAATTTTTTTTATTTATGCA
GAGGCCGAGGCCGCCTCGGCCTCTGAGCTATTCCAGAAGTAGTGAGGAGGCTTTTTTGGAGGCCTAGGCT
TTTGCAAAAAGCTTACTGGCTTAACTATGCGGCATCAGAGCAGATTGTACTGAGAGTGCACCATATGCGG
TGTGAAATACCGCACAGATGCGTAAGGAGAAAATACCGCATCAGGCGCTCTTCCGCTTCCTCGCTCACTG
ACTCGCTGCGCTCGGTCGTTCGGCTGCGGCGAGCGGTATCAGCTCACTCAAAGGCGGTAATACGGTTATC
CACAGAATCAGGGGATAACGCAGGAAAGAACATGTGAGCAAAAGGCCAGCAAAAGGCCAGGAACCGTAAA
AAGGCCGCGTTGCTGGCGTTTTTCCATAGGCTCCGCCCCCCTGACGAGCATCACAAAAATCGACGCTCAA
GTCAGAGGTGGCGAAACCCGACAGGACTATAAAGATACCAGGCGTTTCCCCCTGGAAGCTCCCTCGTGCG
CTCTCCTGTTCCGACCCTGCCGCTTACCGGATACCTGTCCGCCTTTCTCCCTTCGGGAAGCGTGGCGCTT
TCTCATAGCTCACGCTGTAGGTATCTCAGTTCGGTGTAGGTCGTTCGCTCCAAGCTGGGCTGTGTGCACG
AACCCCCCGTTCAGCCCGACCGCTGCGCCTTATCCGGTAACTATCGTCTTGAGTCCAACCCGGTAAGACA
CGACTTATCGCCACTGGCAGCAGCCACTGGTAACAGGATTAGCAGAGCGAGGTATGTAGGCGGTGCTACA
GAGTTCTTGAAGTGGTGGCCTAACTACGGCTACACTAGAAGGACAGTATTTGGTATCTGCGCTCTGCTGA
AGCCAGTTACCTTCGGAAAAAGAGTTGGTAGCTCTTGATCCGGCAAACAAACCACCGCTGGTAGCGGTGG
TTTTTTTGTTTGCAAGCAGCAGATTACGCGCAGAAAAAAAGGATCTCAAGAAGATCCTTTGATCTTTTCT
ACGGGGTCTGACGCTCAGTGGAACGAAAACTCACGTTAAGGGATTTTGGTCATGAGATTATCAAAAAGGA
TCTTCACCTAGATCCTTTTAAATTAAAAATGAAGTTTTAAATCAATCTAAAGTATATATGAGTAAACTTG
GTCTGACAGTTACCAATGCTTAATCAGTGAGGCACCTATCTCAGCGATCTGTCTATTTCGTTCATCCATA
GTTGCCTGACTCCCCGTCGTGTAGATAACTACGATACGGGAGGGCTTACCATCTGGCCCCAGTGCTGCAA
TGATACCGCGAGACCCACGCTCACCGGCTCCAGATTTATCAGCAATAAACCAGCCAGCCGGAAGGGCCGA
GCGCAGAAGTGGTCCTGCAACTTTATCCGCCTCCATCCAGTCTATTAATTGTTGCCGGGAAGCTAGAGTA
AGTAGTTCGCCAGTTAATAGTTTGCGCAACGTTGTTGCCATTGCTGCAGGCATCGTGGTGTCACGCTCGT
CGTTTGGTATGGCTTCATTCAGCTCCGGTTCCCAACGATCAAGGCGAGTTACATGATCCCCCATGTTGTG
CAAAAAAGCGGTTAGCTCCTTCGGTCCTCCGATCGTTGTCAGAAGTAAGTTGGCCGCAGTGTTATCACTC
ATGGTTATGGCAGCACTGCATAATTCTCTTACTGTCATGCCATCCGTAAGATGCTTTTCTGTGACTGGTG
AGTACTCAACCAAGTCATTCTGAGAATAGTGTATGCGGCGACCGAGTTGCTCTTGCCCGGCGTCAACACG
GGATAATACCGCGCCACATAGCAGAACTTTAAAAGTGCTCATCATTGGAAAACGTTCTTCGGGGCGAAAA
CTCTCAAGGATCTTACCGCTGTTGAGATCCAGTTCGATGTAACCCACTCGTGCACCCAACTGATCTTCAG
CATCTTTTACTTTCACCAGCGTTTCTGGGTGAGCAAAAACAGGAAGGCAAAATGCCGCAAAAAAGGGAAT
AAGGGCGACACGGAAATGTTGAATACTCATACTCTTCCTTTTTCAATATTATTGAAGCATTTATCAGGGT
TATTGTCTCATGAGCGGATACATATTTGAATGTATTTAGAAAAATAAACAAATAGGGGTTCCGCGCACAT
TTCCCCGAAAAGTGCCACCTGACGTCTAAGAAACCATTATTATCATGACATTAACCTATAAAAATAGGCG
TATCACGAGGCCCTTTCGTCTTCAAGAATTAGCTTGGCCATTGCATACGTTGTATCCATATCATAATATG
TACATTTATATTGGCTCATGTCCAACATTACCGCCATGTTGACATTGATTATTGACTAGTTATTAATAGT
AATCAATTACGGGGTCATTAGTTCATAGCCCATATATGGAGT
Features (pLannotate 1.2.2; 24 found; start..end, strand, type, name):
    309..512     +  promoter       CMV promoter: human cytomegalovirus (CMV) immediate early promoter
    513..688     +  LTR            5' LTR (truncated): truncated long terminal repeat from Moloney murine sarcoma virus
    810..1084    +  misc_feature   MESV Ψ (fragment): packaging signal of murine embryonic stem cell virus
   1151..1567    +  CDS            gag (truncated): truncated Moloney murine leukemia virus (MMLV) gag gene lacking the start codon
   1604..1907    +  enhancer       CMV enhancer: human cytomegalovirus immediate early enhancer
   1908..2111    +  promoter       CMV promoter: human cytomegalovirus (CMV) immediate early promoter
   2300..2318    +  protein_bind   attB1 (fragment): mutant version of attB; core recombination site for the Gateway® BP reaction BP Clonase™
   2326..3132    +  CDS            SURF4: SURF4_HUMAN - Also known as SURF-4. Experimental evidence at protein level: Swiss-Prot protein existence level 1. May play a role in the maintenance of the architecture of the endoplasmic reticulum-Golgi intermediate compartment and of the Golgi. From Homo sapiens (Human).
   3137..3161    -  protein_bind   attB2: mutant version of attB; recombination site for the Gateway® BP reaction BP Clonase™
   3163..3186    +  CDS            3xFLAG (fragment): three tandem FLAG® epitope tags
   3330..3792    +  misc_feature   IRES: internal ribosome entry site (IRES) of the encephalomyocarditis virus (EMCV)
   3825..4424    +  CDS            PuroR: puromycin N-acetyltransferase; pac from Streptomyces alboniger; confers resistance to puromycin
   4474..4539    +  CDS            dmpM (fragment): DMPM_STRAD - Protein inferred from homology: Swiss-Prot protein existence level 3. From Streptomyces alboniger.
   4552..4623    +  CDS            Mos (fragment): MOS_MOUSE - Experimental evidence at transcript level: Swiss-Prot protein existence level 2. From Mus musculus (Mouse).
   4656..4756    +  CDS            env (fragment): murine leukemia virus gPr80 envelope polyprotein precursor; env; proteolytically cleaved into gp70SU and p15TM subunits
   4798..5223    +  LTR            3' LTR (ΔU3): self-inactivating 3' long terminal repeat (LTR) from Moloney murine leukemia virus
   5292..5332    +  CDS            rop (fragment): Rop protein, which maintains plasmids at low copy number; rop
   5434..5472    +  misc_feature   bom (fragment): basis of mobility region from pBR322
   5489..5818    +  promoter       SV40 promoter: SV40 enhancer and early promoter
   5824..5925    +  misc_feature   bom (fragment): basis of mobility region from pBR322
   6111..6699    -  rep_origin     ori: high-copy-number ColE1/pMB1/pBR322/pUC origin of replication
   6870..7730    -  CDS            AmpR: β-lactamase; bla; confers resistance to ampicillin, carbenicillin, and related antibiotics
   7731..7835    -  promoter       AmpR promoter: bla
   8021..308     +  enhancer       CMV enhancer (across the origin): human cytomegalovirus immediate early enhancer
