[The description below was written by a language model from this plasmid's Addgene catalogue record and pLannotate feature annotations shown in this document.]
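Description:
pEXPqcxip-hSURF4-FLAG is a Gateway expression clone built on a modified pQCXIP backbone, a self-inactivating Moloney-type gammaretroviral vector that can be used for direct transfection or packaged into retrovirus for stable transduction of mammalian cells. In bacteria it is maintained through a ColE1/pMB1-type origin and selected with ampicillin (AmpR under the bla promoter). The catalogue lists it as low copy, although the annotated origin is of the high-copy type. The total size is about 8.1 kb.

The viral genome is driven by a hybrid 5′ element, a CMV enhancer/promoter fused to a truncated murine sarcoma virus LTR. This produces the genomic RNA in packaging cells and is followed by a Ψ packaging signal and a truncated, start-codon-less gag segment that aids encapsidation. The 3′ LTR carries a U3 deletion, so after reverse transcription and integration the LTR promoter activity is lost and expression depends on the internal promoter. The catalogue's promoter field describes the CMV enhancer/MSV hybrid, whereas the feature table shows a separate internal CMV immediate-early enhancer/promoter directly upstream of the insert.

The insert is the 807 bp human SURF4 (ERV29) coding sequence, flanked by the attB1 and attB2 scars left by Gateway recombination. It is fused at its C terminus to a single FLAG epitope supplied by the backbone; the annotation as a 3xFLAG fragment is consistent with one copy. An EMCV IRES then drives puromycin N-acetyltransferase from the same bicistronic transcript, linking puromycin resistance to SURF4-FLAG expression.

The construct suits stable or transient expression of tagged SURF4 for detection or affinity purification, in keeping with the associated protein-interaction mapping study of type I interferon regulation.
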