Addgene plasmid #159139: pEXPqcxip-hSURF4-FLAG
Purpose: Hu SURF4 -flag mammalian expression Gateway vector.
Depositing lab: Martin Dorf. Depositing organization: Harvard Medical School. Publication: Mapping a dynamic innate immunity protein interaction network regulating type I interferon production. Li S, Wang L, Berman M, Kong YY, Dorf ME. Immunity. 2011 Sep 23;35(3):426-40. Epub 2011 Sep 8. 10.1016/j.immuni.2011.06.014 PubMed 21903422.
Backbone
  Vector backbone: modified pQCXIP
  Backbone manufacturer: Clontech / Takara Bio
  Backbone size w/o insert (bp): 7278
  Total vector size (bp): 8091
  Modifications to backbone: Clontech's pQCXIP (7165 bp) vector was modified by insertion of a cassette into the BamHI site to create a Gateway Destination vector with a c-terminal FLAG tag. The 807bp SURF4 CDS was inserted by a Gateway reaction, leaving 25bp recombination attB sequences on either side of SURF4 sequence, followed by one FLAG epitope.
  Vector type: Mammalian Expression, Retroviral
  Selectable markers: Puromycin
Growth in bacteria
  Bacterial resistance: Ampicillin, 100 μg/mL
  Growth temperature: 37°C
  Growth strain: NEB Stable
  Copy number: Low Copy
Gene/Insert
  Gene/Insert name: surfeit 4 (alt name: SURF4, ERV29)
  Species: H. sapiens (human)
  Insert size (bp): 813
  GenBank ID: NM_033161.4
  Entrez Gene: SURF4 (a.k.a. ERV29)
  Promoter: CMV (cytomegalovirus) enhancer and the MSV (mouse sarcoma virus) promoter
  Tag / fusion protein: FLAG (C terminal on backbone)
  Cloning method: Gateway Cloning
  Sequencing primers: 5′ acgccatccacgctgttttgacct; 3′ gcggaattccggatcG
Resource information
  A portion of this plasmid was derived from a plasmid made by: 'PlasmID Repository' of the Dana Farber /Harvard Cancer Center DNA Resource Core, now closed. # HsCD00082442 FLH267066.01L .
Terms and licenses: Academic/Nonprofit Terms; Industry Terms: Not Available to Industry
Depositor comments: Vector is bicistronic with an IRES and puromycin resistance following the SURF4. Using the given reverse primer, the FLAG tag cannot be Sanger sequenced since they are only 17bp apart. More distant primers give poor sequence data because of the homomeric sequence of the IRES. This is the more distal reverse primer originally suggested by Clontech, which gives poor data: aagcggcttcggccagtaacgtta . Alternate 5' CMV primers can be used, but they should first be checked against the vector's sequence to make sure that they do not occur more than one time.
How to cite: pEXPqcxip-hSURF4-FLAG was a gift from Martin Dorf (Addgene plasmid # 159139 ; http://n2t.net/addgene:159139 ; RRID:Addgene_159139)
